Addgene plasmid #67608: GST-PRMT9 L182A/D183A/I184A/G185A
Purpose: bacterial expression of catalytically inactive GST-PRMT9 LDIG(182-185)AAAA mutant
Depositing lab: Steven Clarke. Depositing organization: University of California, Los Angeles (UCLA). Publication: Unique Features of Human Protein Arginine Methyltransferase 9 (PRMT9) and its Substrate RNA Splicing Factor SF3B2. Hadjikyriacou A, Yang Y, Espejo A, Bedford MT, Clarke SG. J Biol Chem. 2015 May 15. pii: jbc.M115.659433. 10.1074/jbc.M115.659433 PubMed 25979344.
Backbone
  Vector backbone: pGEX-6p-1
  Backbone manufacturer: GE healthcare
  Backbone size w/o insert (bp): 4984
  Total vector size (bp): 7518
  Modifications to backbone: none
  Vector type: Bacterial Expression
Growth in bacteria
  Bacterial resistance: Ampicillin, 100 μg/mL
  Growth temperature: 37°C
  Growth strain: DH5alpha
  Copy number: Unknown
Gene/Insert
  Gene/Insert name: PRMT9
  Species: H. sapiens (human)
  Insert size (bp): 2538
  Mutation: catalytic mutant LDIG(182-185)AAAA
  GenBank ID: NM_138364.3
  Entrez Gene: PRMT9 (a.k.a. PRMT10)
  Promoter: tac
  Tag / fusion protein: GST (N terminal on backbone)
  Cloning method: Restriction Enzyme; 5′ cloning site BamHI (not destroyed); 3′ cloning site EcoRI (not destroyed)
  Sequencing primers: 5′ 5GEX; 3′ 3GEX
Terms and licenses: Academic/Nonprofit Terms; Industry Terms: Not Available to Industry
How to cite: GST-PRMT9 L182A/D183A/I184A/G185A was a gift from Steven Clarke (Addgene plasmid # 67608 ; http://n2t.net/addgene:67608 ; RRID:Addgene_67608)
