[The description below was written by a language model from this plasmid's Addgene catalogue record.]
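Description:
GST-PRMT9 L182A/D183A/I184A/G185A is a bacterial expression plasmid built on the unmodified pGEX-6p-1 backbone, giving a total construct of about 7.5 kb. It is propagated in E. coli under ampicillin selection; the record lists the copy number as unknown and provides no feature table, so the origin of replication and other backbone elements are not itemised here.

The payload is the human PRMT9 (also known as PRMT10) coding sequence, roughly 2.5 kb, cloned between the BamHI and EcoRI sites, both of which are retained. This places it in frame downstream of the backbone-encoded glutathione S-transferase, so the protein is produced as an N-terminal GST fusion. Expression is driven by the tac promoter, a hybrid trp/lac promoter that is normally induced with IPTG. The GST moiety allows affinity purification of the fusion on glutathione resin.

The insert carries four alanine substitutions replacing the LDIG residues at positions 182 to 185, which the record describes as rendering the enzyme catalytically inactive. PRMT9 is a protein arginine methyltransferase, and the associated work concerns its unusual properties and its substrate, the RNA splicing factor SF3B2. This construct is therefore suited to producing recombinant, enzymatically dead PRMT9 as a negative control alongside the wild-type enzyme, for example in in vitro methylation assays, to confirm that observed activity depends on PRMT9 catalysis rather than on co-purifying contaminants.
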