>Addgene plasmid #67608 | GST-PRMT9 L182A/D183A/I184A/G185A | addgene partial sequence | sequence record 150751 | pGEX5 5'-GGGCTGGCAAGCCACGTTTGGTG-3'
AGTTCTGTTCCAGGGGCCCCTGGGATCCATGTCGAACTCGCGGCCCAGGTCCCGCCGAGACGCCGGGGGT
GGCGCTGGGGCAGCCGGCCGGGACGAGCTGGTGTCGCGGTCCTTGCAGAGCGCAGAGCACTGTCTGGGCG
TCCAGGACTTCGGCACTGCCTATGCCCACTACCTCCTCGTGCTCAGCCTGGCGCCGGAGCTGAAACACGA
CGTGAAGGAAACTTTTCAGTACACACTTTTCAGATGGGCTGAAGAGCTTGATGCTCTCAGTCGGATACAA
GACTTACTTGGTTGCTATGAGCAGGCCTTGGAACTGTTTCCTGATGATGAAGTGATTTGCAATAGTATGG
GGGAGCATCTCTTCAGAATGGGCTTTAGGGATGAAGCAGCTGGGTATTTTCATAAAGCAGTGAAGCTAAA
CCCTGATTTCAGTGATGCAAAGGAGAATTTTTATCGTGTTGCAAACTGGTTGGTGGAGCGCTGGCACTTT
ATCATGCTTAATGACACCAAGAGGAATACAATTTATAATGCAGCAATCCAAAAGGCAGTTTGTTTGGGGT
CCAAAAGTGTTGCGGCCGCTGCGGCAGGAACTGGAATACTAAGCATGTTTGCTAAAAAAGCTGGAGCACA
TTCCGTGTATGCCTGTGAGTTATCCAAGACCATGTATGAACTTGCCTGTGATGTCGTGGCAGCAAACAAG
ATGGAAGCAGGGATCAAACTCTTACATACGAAGTCACTTGACATAGAGATTCCAAA
