>Addgene plasmid #67608 | GST-PRMT9 L182A/D183A/I184A/G185A | addgene partial sequence | sequence record 150752 | pGEX3 5'-CCGGGAGCTGCATGTGTCAGAGG-3'
ACGCGCGAGGCAGATCGTCAGTCAGTCACGATGCGGCCGCTCGAGTCGACCCGGGAATTCTCATTGCTTT
ACTGTGATGCTGACATTGCTTTTGTGATGCTGAATGCTGAGTACAAGTTCCTCTCCCATTTCAACCTGGA
TGGGATTATCTAAAACAACTGCAGCTTGTTTCCAGTGGGAGGCTTCACTTGAAGTATCCAACCTAATCTC
TTCATCAAGGTACATATGATACCAAAATGGAATAGCAGTCAGTCTTCCAGATTTACAAACGTATACCTTT
ACTTCTCTGTTAGAGGTGTTCAAATACGGAGTCATTAAATCTAGTCTTAAGAGTTCCACTGGCTTGCTTA
AAGGTATACAGGGCAATGAGGATAGGTCCAAAAATACACGTATAGGTACCTGAAACTGGTTAATAAAAGG
TGCTATATTTAATCCAAGAGTACGTTCTGTTCCTTGAACAGCATTCTCCTCTAGGAGTGTCTGTGATTCC
ACAAGCAACCCAAACATCAGCACATACTGAGGAAAGATCTTGCCTCCAGATTGTAGTAAACACCTGGATA
TTGCAGCTTTTTCCATTATTTCCTGCTGAATGAGCCCAGATGGCTCAATGACATCCAATATAATTATGCT
CCATAACTTGTCTGATTTTGGCCTTTGTAACATAGCAGATTCATCCTCCACATGTCTCAGCCAAAACTCA
AGTGTTTCTTTAGGAAAGTGATTGGCTTCAGATATGAGGTCCAGAGCAATACGATGCTGGTCTTTCTCCA
CAGAACTGTATGGTTTAACCTGCCCAAGTGTGCCAGCAATAACAGGCAGAACAGAGAAGCCTTCGGACAC
ATCTAACACGTAGAAAGGTTCAAGGATGTTCTGTACAGTATTACTCTGTCCAGTTCCAGAGCTCATCTCA
TTCTGACAGTGAGTATCCATGGTCTGATACAGTT
